>Addgene plasmid #15361 | FLAG-ARP8 | addgene full sequence | sequence record 341209 | Addgene NGS Result
GAAGAATCTGCTTAGGGTTAGGCGTTTTGCGCTGCTTCGCGATGTACGGGCCAGATATACGCGTTGACAT
TGATTATTGACTAGTTATTAATAGTAATCAATTACGGGGTCATTAGTTCATAGCCCATATATGGAGTTCC
GCGTTACATAACTTACGGTAAATGGCCCGCCTGGCTGACCGCCCAACGACCCCCGCCCATTGACGTCAAT
AATGACGTATGTTCCCATAGTAACGCCAATAGGGACTTTCCATTGACGTCAATGGGTGGAGTATTTACGG
TAAACTGCCCACTTGGCAGTACATCAAGTGTATCATATGCCAAGTACGCCCCCTATTGACGTCAATGACG
GTAAATGGCCCGCCTGGCATTATGCCCAGTACATGACCTTATGGGACTTTCCTACTTGGCAGTACATCTA
CGTATTAGTCATCGCTATTACCATGGTGATGCGGTTTTGGCAGTACATCAATGGGCGTGGATAGCGGTTT
GACTCACGGGGATTTCCAAGTCTCCACCCCATTGACGTCAATGGGAGTTTGTTTTGGCACCAAAATCAAC
GGGACTTTCCAAAATGTCGTAACAACTCCGCCCCATTGACGCAAATGGGCGGTAGGCGTGTACGGTGGGA
GGTCTATATAAGCAGAGCTCTCTGGCTAACTAGAGAACCCACTGCTTACTGGCTTATCGAAATTAATACG
ACTCACTATAGGGAGACCCAAGCTGGCTAGCATGCCAGACTACAAGGACGATGATGACAAGCTCGAGATG
ACCCAGGCTGAGAAGGGTGATACGGAGAACGGAAAGGAGAAGGGCGGCGAGAAGGAGAAGGAGCAGCGCG
GCGTGAAGCGGCCCATCGTGCCCGCGCTGGTGCCGGAGTCGCTGCAAGAGCAAATCCAGAGCAACTTCAT
CATTGTCATACATCCAGGTTCAACAACTTTAAGGATTGGTCGAGCCACAGACACTCTTCCTGCCAGCATT
CCTCACGTCATTGCCCGAAGACACAAACAACAAGGGCAGCCCCTATACAAGGACAGTTGGCTCCTAAGGG
AGGGACTAAATAAACCAGAAAGTAATGAACAAAGACAAAATGGCCTTAAAATGGTGGATCAAGCAATATG
GTCTAAAAAGATGTCCAATGGTACAAGACGCATTCCTGTGTCCCCTGAACAGGCACGCTCCTACAATAAG
CAGATGCGACCTGCAATTTTAGATCACTGTTCGGGAAATAAGTGGACAAACACATCTCATCACCCTGAGT
ATTTAGTAGGAGAAGAGGCCTTGTATGTTAATCCACTGGACTGTTACAATATTCACTGGCCTATCAGAAG
AGGTCAGTTAAATATTCACCCAGGCCCTGGGGGCTCTCTTACAGCTGTTCTGGCAGATATTGAAGTAATA
TGGTCTCATGCGATACAAAAATACTTGGAAATCCCACTGAAAGATTTAAAGTATTATAGATGTATCTTGT
TAATTCCTGATATCTATAATAAGCAGCATGTGAAAGAACTAGTGAATATGATACTAATGAAGATGGGTTT
TTCAGGGATTGTGGTCCATCAGGAGTCTGTGTGTGCCACCTATGGAAGTGGCTTAAGCAGCACGTGTATT
GTAGACGTTGGGGACCAGAAGACAAGTGTATGCTGTGTGGAGGATGGGGTGTCTCATCGGAATACTCGGC
TTTGTCTGGCATACGGAGGATCTGATGTGTCAAGATGTTTTTACTGGCTAATGCAGCGAGCTGGGTTCCC
TTACAGAGAATGCCAGTTAACAAATAAAATGGATTGTCTTCTTCTGCAACACCTTAAAGAAACTTTTTGT
CATTTAGATCAGGACATCTCTGGGCTTCAGGACCATGAGTTTCAGATTCGACATCCTGATTCTCCTGCCC
TGCTTTACCAGTTTCGATTAGGAGATGAAAAACTGCAGGCTCCAATGGCTTTGTTTTACCCCGCAACTTT
TGGAATCGTTGGACAGAAAATGACGACTTTGCAGCACAGATCTCAGGGCGATCCTGAGGATCCTCACGAT
GAACATTACCTGCTGGCCACACAGAGCAAACAAGAACAGTCTGCAAAAGCTACTGCTGACCGAAAGTCTG
CATCCAAACCTATTGGATTTGAAGGGGATCTTCGTGGCCAGTCCTCTGATCTTCCAGAAAGACTCCATTC
CCAGGAGGTAGATTTGGGGTCTGCACAGGGAGATGGCCTGATGGCCGGCAACGATTCCGAGGAGGCCCTC
ACTGCACTGATGTCCAGGAAGACTGCCATCTCGCTGTTTGAAGGAAAAGCCCTGGGCCTGGATAAAGCCA
TCCTCCATAGCATAGACTGCTGTTCATCTGACGACACCAAAAAGAAGATGTACAGCTCCATCCTAGTGGT
GGGAGGTGGTTTGATGTTTCATAAAGCTCAAGAATTTCTGCAGCACAGAATTCTCAACAAAATGCCACCA
TCCTTCAGGCGAATTATTGAAAATGTGGATGTGATCACAAGGCCTAAGGACATGGACCCCCGGCTGATTG
CATGGAAAGGAGGGGCAGTGTTGGCTTGTTTGGATACAACACAGGAACTGTGGATTTATCAGCGAGAGTG
GCAGCGCTTTGGTGTCCGCATGTTACGAGAGCGGGCTGGGTTTGTGTGGTGAGGTACCGAGCTCGGATCC
ACTAGTCCAGTGTGGTGGAATTCTGCAGATATCCAGCACAGTGGCGGCCGCTCGAGTCTAGAGGGCCCGT
TTAAACCCGCTGATCAGCCTCGACTGTGCCTTCTAGTTGCCAGCCATCTGTTGTTTGCCCCTCCCCCGTG
CCTTCCTTGACCCTGGAAGGTGCCACTCCCACTGTCCTTTCCTAATAAAATGAGGAAATTGCATCGCATT
GTCTGAGTAGGTGTCATTCTATTCTGGGGGGTGGGGTGGGGCAGGACAGCAAGGGGGAGGATTGGGAAGA
CAATAGCAGGCATGCTGGGGATGCGGTGGGCTCTATGGCTTCTGAGGCGGAAAGAACCAGCTGGGGCTCT
AGGGGGTATCCCC
[124 nt withheld, positions 3024-3147]
C
[91 nt withheld, positions 3149-3239]
AGGGTGATGGTTCACGTACCTAGAAGTTCCTATTCCGAAGTTCCTATTCTCTAGAAAGTATAGGAACTTC
CTTGGCCAAAAAGCCTGAACTCACCGCGACGTCTGTCGAGAAGTTTCTGATCGAAAAGTTCGACAGCGTC
TCCGACCTGATGCAGCTCTCGGAGGGCGAAGAATCTCGTGCTTTCAGCTTCGATGTAGGAGGGCGTGGAT
ATGTCCTGCGGGTAAATAGCTGCGCCGATGGTTTCTACAAAGATCGTTATGTTTATCGGCACTTTGCATC
GGCCGCGCTCCCGATTCCGGAAGTGCTTGACATTGGGGAATTCAGCGAGAGCCTGACCTATTGCATCTCC
CGCCGTGCACAGGGTGTCACGTTGCAAGACCTGCCTGAAACCGAACTGCCCGCTGTTCTGCAGCCGGTCG
CGGAGGCCATGGATGCGATCGCTGCGGCCGATCTTAGCCAGACGAGCGGGTTCGGCCCATTCGGACCGCA
AGGAATCGGTCAATACACTACATGGCGTGATTTCATATGCGCGATTGCTGATCCCCATGTGTATCACTGG
CAAACTGTGATGGACGACACCGTCAGTGCGTCCGTCGCGCAGGCTCTCGATGAGCTGATGCTTTGGGCCG
AGGACTGCCCCGAAGTCCGGCACCTCGTGCACGCGGATTTCGGCTCCAACAATGTCCTGACGGACAATGG
CCGCATAACAGCGGTCATTGACTGGAGCGAGGCGATGTTCGGGGATTCCCAATACGAGGTCGCCAACATC
TTCTTCTGGAGGCCGTGGTTGGCTTGTATGGAGCAGCAGACGCGCTACTTCGAGCGGAGGCATCCGGAGC
TTGCAGGATCGCCGCGGCTCCGGGCGTATATGCTCCGCATTGGTCTTGACCAACTCTATCAGAGCTTGGT
TGACGGCAATTTCGATGATGCAGCTTGGGCGCAGGGTCGATGCGACGCAATCGTCCGATCCGGAGCCGGG
ACTGTCGGGCGTACACAAATCGCCCGCAGAAGCGCGGCCGTCTGGACCGATGGCTGTGTAGAAGTACTCG
CCGATAGTGGAAACCGACGCCCCAGCACTCGTCCGAGGGCAAAGGAATAGCACGTACTACGAGATTTCGA
TTCCACCGCCGCCTTCTATGAAAGGTTGGGCTTCGGAATCGTTTTCCGGGACGCCGGCTGGATGATCCTC
CAGCGCGGGGATCTCATGCTGGAGTTCTTCGCCCACCCCAACTTGTTTATTGCAGCTTATAATGGTTACA
AATAAAGCAATAGCATCACAAATTTCACAAATAAAGCATTTTTTTCACTGCATTCTAGTTGTGGTTTGTC
CAAACTCATCAATGTATCTTATCATGTCTGTATACCGTCGACCTCTAGCTAGAGCTTGGCGTAATCATGG
TCATAGCTGTTTCCTGTGTGAAATTGTTATCCGCTCACAATTCCACACAACATACGAGCCGGAAGCATAA
AGTGTAAAGCCTGGGGTGCCTAATGAGTGAGCTAACTCACATTAATTGCGTTGCGCTCACTGCCCGCTTT
CCAGTCGGGAAACCTGTCGTGCCAGCTGCATTAATGAATCGGCCAACGCGCGGGGAGAGGCGGTTTGCGT
ATTGGGCGCTCTTCCGCTTCCTCGCTCACTGACTCGCTGCGCTCGGTCGTTCGGCTGCGGCGAGCGGTAT
CAGCTCACTCAAAGGCGGTAATACGGTTATCCACAGAATCAGGGGATAACGCAGGAAAGAACATGTGAGC
AAAAGGCCAGCAAAAGGCCAGGAACCGTAAAAAGGCCGCGTTGCTGGCGTTTTTCCATAGGCTCCGCCCC
CCTGACGAGCATCACAAAAATCGACGCTCAAGTCAGAGGTGGCGAAACCCGACAGGACTATAAAGATACC
AGGCGTTTCCCCCTGGAAGCTCCCTCGTGCGCTCTCCTGTTCCGACCCTGCCGCTTACCGGATACCTGTC
CGCCTTTCTCCCTTCGGGAAGCGTGGCGCTTTCTCATAGCTCACGCTGTAGGTATCTCAGTTCGGTGTAG
GTCGTTCGCTCCAAGCTGGGCTGTGTGCACGAACCCCCCGTTCAGCCCGACCGCTGCGCCTTATCCGGTA
ACTATCGTCTTGAGTCCAACCCGGTAAGACACGACTTATCGCCACTGGCAGCAGCCACTGGTAACAGGAT
TAGCAGAGCGAGGTATGTAGGCGGTGCTACAGAGTTCTTGAAGTGGTGGCCTAACTACGGCTACACTAGA
AGAACAGTATTTGGTATCTGCGCTCTGCTGAAGCCAGTTACCTTCGGAAAAAGAGTTGGTAGCTCTTGAT
CCGGCAAACAAACCACCGCTGGTAGCGGTGGTTTTTTTGTTTGCAAGCAGCAGATTACGCGCAGAAAAAA
AGGATCTCAAGAAGATCCTTTGATCTTTTCTACGGGGTCTGACGCTCAGTGGAACGAAAACTCACGTTAA
GGGATTTTGGTCATGAGATTATCAAAAAGGATCTTCACCTAGATCCTTTTAAATTAAAAATGAAGTTTTA
AATCAATCTAAAGTATATATGAGTAAACTTGGTCTGACAGTTACCAATGCTTAATCAGTGAGGCACCTAT
CTCAGCGATCTGTCTATTTCGTTCATCCATAGTTGCCTGACTCCCCGTCGTGTAGATAACTACGATACGG
GAGGGCTTACCATCTGGCCCCAGTGCTGCAATGATACCGCGAGACCCACGCTCACCGGCTCCAGATTTAT
CAGCAATAAACCAGCCAGCCGGAAGGGCCGAGCGCAGAAGTGGTCCTGCAACTTTATCCGCCTCCATCCA
GTCTATTAATTGTTGCCGGGAAGCTAGAGTAAGTAGTTCGCCAGTTAATAGTTTGCGCAACGTTGTTGCC
ATTGCTACAGGCATCGTGGTGTCACGCTCGTCGTTTGGTATGGCTTCATTCAGCTCCGGTTCCCAACGAT
CAAGGCGAGTTACATGATCCCCCATGTTGTGCAAAAAAGCGGTTAGCTCCTTCGGTCCTCCGATCGTTGT
CAGAAGTAAGTTGGCCGCAGTGTTATCACTCATGGTTATGGCAGCACTGCATAATTCTCTTACTGTCATG
CCATCCGTAAGATGCTTTTCTGTGACTGGTGAGTACTCAACCAAGTCATTCTGAGAATAGTGTATGCGGC
GACCGAGTTGCTCTTGCCCGGCGTCAATACGGGATAATACCGCGCCACATAGCAGAACTTTAAAAGTGCT
CATCATTGGAAAACGTTCTTCGGGGCGAAAACTCTCAAGGATCTTACCGCTGTTGAGATCCAGTTCGATG
TAACCCACTCGTGCACCCAACTGATCTTCAGCATCTTTTACTTTCACCAGCGTTTCTGGGTGAGCAAAAA
CAGGAAGGCAAAATGCCGCAAAAAAGGGAATAAGGGCGACACGGAAATGTTGAATACTCATACTCTTCCT
TTTTCAATATTATTGAAGCATTTATCAGGGTTATTGTCTCATGAGCGGATACATATTTGAATGTATTTAG
AAAAATAAACAAATAGGGGTTCCGCGCACATTTCCCCGAAAAGTGCCACCTGACGTCGACGGATCGGGAG
ATCTCCCGATCCCCTATGGTGCACTCTCAGTACAATCTGCTCTGATGCCGCATAGTTAAGCCAGTATCTG
CTCCCTGCTTGTGTGTTGGAGGTCGCTGAGTAGTGCGCGAGCAAAATTTAAGCTACAACAAGGCAAGGCT
TGACCGACAATTGCAT
Features (pLannotate 1.2.2; 21 found; start..end, strand, type, name):
     66..445     +  enhancer       CMV enhancer: human cytomegalovirus immediate early enhancer
    446..649     +  promoter       CMV promoter: human cytomegalovirus (CMV) immediate early promoter
    645..678     +  LTR            5' LTR (truncated) (fragment): truncated 5' long terminal repeat (LTR) from HIV-1
    694..712     +  promoter       T7 promoter: promoter for bacteriophage T7 RNA polymerase
    738..761     +  CDS            3xFLAG (fragment): three tandem FLAG® epitope tags
    768..2639    +  CDS            ACTR8: ARP8_HUMAN - Also known as ARP8, INO80N. Experimental evidence at protein level: Swiss-Prot protein existence level 1. Proposed core component of the chromatin remodeling INO80 complex which is involved in transcriptional regulation, DNA replication and probably DNA repair. Required for the recruitment of INO80 (and probably the INO80 complex) to sites of DNA damage. Strongly prefer nucleosomes and H3-H4 tetramers over H2A-H2B dimers, suggesting it may act as a nucleosome recognition module within the complex. From Homo sapiens (Human).
   2754..2978    +  polyA_signal   bGH poly(A) signal: bovine growth hormone polyadenylation signal
   2982..3003    +  promoter       SV40 promoter (fragment): SV40 enhancer and early promoter
   3024..3257    +  rep_origin     f1 ori (fragment) (sequence partly withheld): f1 bacteriophage origin of replication; arrow indicates direction of (+) strand synthesis
   3262..3309    +  protein_bind   FRT: FLP-mediated recombination occurs in the 8-bp core sequence TCTAGAAA (Turan and Bode, 2011). FLP recombinase from the Saccharomyces cerevisiae 2μ plasmid
   3317..4339    +  CDS            HygR: aminoglycoside phosphotransferase from E. coli; aph(4)-Ia; confers resistance to hygromycin
   4349..4474    +  CDS            ble (fragment): BLE_KLEPN - Experimental evidence at protein level: Swiss-Prot protein existence level 1. Binding protein with a strong affinity to the bleomycin family of antibiotics. Binds to CL990; an antimitotic-antibiotic compound. From Klebsiella pneumoniae.
   4469..4590    +  polyA_signal   SV40 poly(A) signal: SV40 polyadenylation signal
   4663..4679    -  protein_bind   lac operator: The lac repressor binds to the lac operator to inhibit transcription in E. coli. This inhibition can be relieved by adding lactose or isopropyl-β-D-thiogalactopyranoside (IPTG). lac repressor encoded by lacI
   4687..4717    -  promoter       lac promoter: promoter for the E. coli lac operon
   4732..4753    -  protein_bind   CAP binding site: CAP binding activates transcription in the presence of cAMP. E. coli catabolite activator protein
   4766..4858    -  CDS            lacI (fragment): lac repressor; lacI; The lac repressor binds to the lac operator to inhibit transcription in E. coli. This inhibition can be relieved by adding lactose or isopropyl-β-D-thiogalactopyranoside (IPTG).
   5041..5629    -  rep_origin     ori: high-copy-number ColE1/pMB1/pBR322/pUC origin of replication
   5800..6660    -  CDS            AmpR: β-lactamase; bla; confers resistance to ampicillin, carbenicillin, and related antibiotics
   6661..6765    -  promoter       AmpR promoter: bla
   6824..6876    -  misc_feature   bom (fragment): basis of mobility region from pBR322
