[The description below was written by a language model from this plasmid's Addgene catalogue record and pLannotate feature annotations shown in this document.]
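Description:
FLAG-ARP8 is a mammalian expression plasmid built on the pcDNA5 FRT backbone that encodes human actin-related protein 8 (ACTR8, also called ARP8 or INO80N) with an N-terminal FLAG epitope. It is maintained in E. coli through a high-copy ColE1/pUC-type origin and selected with ampicillin via the β-lactamase gene. The sequenced plasmid is 6,965 nt, which fits the stated backbone carrying an insert of roughly 1.9 kb cloned between XhoI and KpnI sites.

Expression is driven by the human cytomegalovirus immediate-early enhancer and promoter, and a T7 promoter lies just upstream of the coding region. The annotation software labels the tag as a fragment of 3xFLAG, but the feature is only 24 nt long, so it corresponds to a single FLAG unit. It is followed closely by the ACTR8 open reading frame and the bovine growth hormone polyadenylation signal. Downstream sits an FRT site placed immediately before a hygromycin resistance coding sequence with an SV40 poly(A) signal. No complete promoter is annotated in front of this gene. In this type of backbone, FLP-mediated recombination into a host cell line that already carries a genomic FRT site supplies the promoter, which allows hygromycin selection of stable, single-site integrants. Several short annotated fragments (HIV-1 LTR, SV40 promoter, f1 ori, ble, lacI, bom) appear to be partial matches or backbone remnants rather than functional elements.

ARP8 is a proposed core subunit of the INO80 chromatin remodeling complex. The associated publication on the mammalian INO80-like complex suggests the construct was used to express tagged ARP8 for FLAG-based detection or affinity purification of associated proteins. Depositor comments note that sequencing found an A621G substitution in the ARP8 protein relative to the reference sequence.
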