Addgene plasmid #15361: FLAG-ARP8
Depositing lab: Joan Conaway & Ronald Conaway. Publication: A mammalian chromatin remodeling complex with similarities to the yeast INO80 complex. Jin J, Cai Y, Yao T, Gottschalk AJ, Florens L, Swanson SK, Gutierrez JL, Coleman MK, Workman JL, Mushegian A, Washburn MP, Conaway RC, Conaway JW. J Biol Chem. 2005 Dec 16. 280(50):41207-12. 10.1074/jbc.M509128200 PubMed 16230350.
Backbone
  Vector backbone: pcDNA5 FRT
  Backbone size w/o insert (bp): 5070
  Vector type: Mammalian Expression
Growth in bacteria
  Bacterial resistance: Ampicillin, 100 μg/mL
  Growth temperature: 37°C
  Growth strain: DH5alpha
  Copy number: High Copy
Gene/Insert
  Gene/Insert name: actin-related protein 8 (alt name: ARP8)
  Species: H. sapiens (human)
  Insert size (bp): 1875
  Entrez Gene: ACTR8 (a.k.a. ARP8, INO80N, FLJ12934, FLJ22579)
  Tag / fusion protein: FLAG (N terminal on backbone)
  Cloning method: Restriction Enzyme; 5′ cloning site XhoI (not destroyed); 3′ cloning site KpnI (not destroyed)
  Sequencing primers: 5′ T7
Terms and licenses: Academic/Nonprofit Terms; Industry Terms: Not Available to Industry
Depositor comments: Addgene NGS Results identified an A621G mutation in ARP8 amino acid sequence relative to NP_075050.3
How to cite: FLAG-ARP8 was a gift from Joan Conaway & Ronald Conaway (Addgene plasmid # 15361 ; http://n2t.net/addgene:15361 ; RRID:Addgene_15361)
