>Addgene plasmid #15361 | FLAG-ARP8 | addgene partial sequence | sequence record 21790 | 15361 with T7
GACTACAAGGACGATGATGACAAGCTCGAGATGACCCAGGCTGAGAAGGGTGATACGGAGAACGGAAAGG
AGAAGGGCGGCGAGAAGGAGAAGGAGCAGCGCGGCGTGAAGCGGCCCATCGTGCCCGCGCTGGTGCCGGA
GTCGCTGCAAGAGCAAATCCAGAGCAACTTCATCATTGTCATACATCCAGGTTCAACAACTTTAAGGATT
GGTCGAGCCACAGACACTCTTCCTGCCAGCATTCCTCACGTCATTGCCCGAAGACACAAACAACAAGGGC
AGCCCCTATACAAGGACAGTTGGCTCCTAAGGGAGGGACTAAATAAACCAGAAAGTAATGAACAAAGACA
AAATGGCCTTAAAATGGTGGATCAAGCAATATGGTCTAAAAAGATGTCCAATGGTACAAGACGCATTCCT
GTGTCCCCTGAACAGGCACGCTCCTACAATAAGCAGATGCGACCTGCAATTTTAGATCACTGTTCGGGAA
ATAAGTGGACAAACACATCTCATCACCCTGAGTATTTAGTAGGAGAAGAGGCCTTGTATGTTAATCCACT
GGACTGTTACAATATTCACTGGCCTATCAGAAGAGGTCAGTTAAATATTCACCCAGGCCCTGGGGGCTCT
CTTACAGCTGTTCTGGCAGGA
